Addgene plasmid #149159: pGBW-m4046653
Purpose: Yeast Expression plasmid for SARS-CoV-2 3'-to-5' exonuclease
Depositing lab: Ginkgo Bioworks & Benjie Chen. Depositing organization: Ginkgo Bioworks.
Backbone
  Vector backbone: AmpR; 2u URA3
  Backbone size w/o insert (bp): 4078
  Vector type: Yeast Expression
  Selectable markers: URA3
Growth in bacteria
  Bacterial resistance: Ampicillin, 100 μg/mL
  Growth temperature: 37°C
  Growth strain: DH5alpha
  Copy number: High Copy
Gene/Insert
  Gene/Insert name: SARS-CoV-2 3'-to-5' exonuclease
  Species: S. cerevisiae (budding yeast); Severe acute respiratory syndrome coronavirus 2
  Insert size (bp): 1580
  Mutation: Saccharomyces cerevisiae recode 1
  Entrez Gene: ORF1ab (a.k.a. GU280_gp01)
  Promoter: pGAL1
  Cloning method: Unknown
Resource information
  A portion of this plasmid was derived from a plasmid made by: GinkgoBioworks
Depositor comments: NCBI Reference Sequence: YP_009725309.1. Created by gene synthesis with Not1 site. NGS used for QC was performed by Ginkgo and may not fully cover the entire plasmid.
How to cite: pGBW-m4046653 was a gift from Ginkgo Bioworks & Benjie Chen (Addgene plasmid # 149159 ; http://n2t.net/addgene:149159 ; RRID:Addgene_149159)
