[The description below was written by a language model from this plasmid's Addgene catalogue record and pLannotate feature annotations shown in this document.]
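Description:
pGBW-m4046653 is an episomal yeast expression plasmid built as an E. coli–S. cerevisiae shuttle vector. In bacteria it replicates from a high-copy ColE1/pUC-type origin and is selected with ampicillin through a β-lactamase gene, which the annotation places downstream of a cat promoter. A short rop-like segment is also annotated next to AmpR, although the catalogue lists the plasmid as high copy. Phage T3Te and T7Te terminators flank the bacterial origin, and a tonB terminator lies beside the resistance cassette, presumably to insulate these modules from read-through transcription. In yeast, the 2μ origin supports multicopy maintenance. The URA3 marker, with its own promoter, allows selection in ura3 auxotrophic strains and can be counterselected with 5-fluoroorotic acid.

The payload is a synthetic coding sequence of about 1.6 kb for the SARS-CoV-2 3'-to-5' exonuclease, a mature product of the ORF1ab replicase polyprotein, recoded for Saccharomyces cerevisiae codon usage. It lies between the GAL1 promoter and a CYC1 terminator, so expression is Gal4-regulated and galactose-inducible. The automated annotation identifies this ORF only as a fragment of the replicase polyprotein. The 2'-O-methyltransferase text attached to it is generic polyprotein description and does not describe this insert. No epitope or purification tag is recorded. The insert was made by gene synthesis, and the depositor notes that the sequencing used for quality control may not cover the whole plasmid. The annotated sequence record of 6,351 nt is somewhat longer than the sum of the catalogue's backbone and insert sizes. The construct is intended for inducible production of the viral exonuclease in budding yeast; the record states no more specific application.
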