Features (pLannotate 1.2.2; 13 found; start..end, strand, type, name):
     25..466     +  promoter       GAL1 promoter: S. cerevisiae GAL1; inducible promoter, regulated by Gal4
    457..2061    +  CDS            rep (fragment): R1AB_SARS2 - Experimental evidence at protein level: Swiss-Prot protein existence level 1. [2'-O-methyltransferase]: Methyltransferase that mediates mRNA cap 2'-O-ribose methylation to the 5'-cap structure of viral mRNAs. N7-methyl guanosine cap is a prerequisite for binding of nsp16. Therefore plays an essential role in viral mRNAs cap methylation which is essential to evade immune system. From Severe acute respiratory syndrome coronavirus 2 (2019-nCoV) (SARS-CoV-2).
   2090..2262    +  terminator     CYC1 terminator (fragment): S. cerevisiae CYC1; transcription terminator for CYC1
   2298..2474    +  promoter       URA3 promoter (fragment): S. cerevisiae URA3
   2475..3278    +  CDS            URA3: orotidine-5'-phosphate decarboxylase, required for uracil biosynthesis; S. cerevisiae URA3; yeast auxotrophic marker, counterselectable with 5-fluoroorotic acid (5-FOA)
   3361..4343    -  rep_origin     2μ ori: yeast 2μ plasmid origin of replication
   4421..4450    +  terminator     T3Te terminator: phage T3 early transcription terminator
   4472..5059    +  rep_origin     ori: high-copy-number ColE1/pMB1/pBR322/pUC origin of replication
   5071..5098    -  terminator     T7Te terminator: phage T7 early transcription terminator
   5122..5313    -  CDS            rop: Rop protein, which maintains plasmids at low copy number; rop
   5314..6174    -  CDS            AmpR: β-lactamase; bla; confers resistance to ampicillin, carbenicillin, and related antibiotics
   6175..6277    -  promoter       cat promoter: promoter of the E. coli cat gene encoding chloramphenicol acetyltransferase
   6278..6309    -  terminator     tonB terminator: bidirectional E. coli tonB-P14 transcription terminator
>Addgene plasmid #149159 | pGBW-m4046653 | addgene full sequence | sequence record 297808 | Ginkgo NGS Result
GCGGCCGCTTGCTATATTGAAGTACGGATTAGAAGCCGCCGAGCGGGCGACAGCCCTCCGACGGAAGACT
CTCCTCCGTGCGTCCTCGTCTTCACCGGTCGCGTTCCTGAAACGCAGATGTGCCTCGCGCCGCACTGCTC
CGAACAATAAAGATTCTACAATACTAGCTTTTATGGTTATGAAGAGGAAAAATTGGCAGTAACCTGGCCC
CACAAACCTTCAAATTAACGAATCAAATTAACAACCATAGGATGATAATGCGATTAGTTTTTTAGCCTTA
TTTCTGGGGTAATTAATCAGCGAAGCGATGATTTTTGATCTATTAACAGATATATAAATGGAAAAGCTGC
ATAACCACTTTAACTAATACTTTCAACATTTTCAGTTTGTATTACTTCTTATTCAAATGTCATAAAAGTA
TCAACAAAAAATTGTTAATATACCTCTATACTTTAACGTCAAGGAGAAAAAACTATAATGGCCGAGAATG
TCACAGGCCTATTCAAGGATTGCTCGAAAGTGATCACCGGTTTACACCCTACGCAGGCTCCAACTCATTT
GTCCGTTGACACCAAGTTTAAGACTGAAGGATTGTGTGTTGACATACCAGGTATTCCCAAAGATATGACT
TACCGTAGGCTGATTTCTATGATGGGTTTCAAGATGAACTATCAAGTTAACGGTTACCCAAATATGTTTA
TCACCAGAGAAGAAGCTATTAGACACGTACGTGCATGGATCGGTTTCGATGTCGAAGGTTGTCATGCTAC
TAGAGAAGCGGTCGGTACAAACTTGCCATTACAACTTGGCTTTTCAACCGGTGTTAATTTGGTTGCTGTT
CCTACAGGGTATGTCGACACTCCAAACAACACGGATTTCTCTCGAGTGTCCGCCAAGCCACCACCTGGTG
ATCAATTCAAACACTTGATCCCGCTCATGTACAAGGGTTTGCCTTGGAACGTTGTCAGAATTAAAATAGT
ACAAATGTTATCTGATACTTTGAAGAATCTGAGTGACAGAGTTGTCTTCGTCCTTTGGGCTCACGGTTTT
GAGCTAACCAGCATGAAGTACTTTGTGAAGATTGGACCAGAACGGACTTGTTGCTTGTGTGACAGAAGAG
CCACTTGTTTCTCCACCGCTAGCGATACATATGCATGTTGGCATCATTCTATTGGTTTCGACTACGTTTA
CAACCCCTTTATGATCGACGTTCAACAGTGGGGTTTCACCGGTAATTTGCAATCGAACCACGACTTGTAT
TGTCAAGTTCACGGCAATGCTCACGTGGCTTCATGCGATGCTATTATGACAAGGTGTTTAGCCGTCCATG
AATGTTTCGTTAAAAGAGTAGACTGGACTATCGAATACCCAATTATCGGTGATGAACTCAAGATTAACGC
TGCCTGTAGAAAGGTCCAACATATGGTTGTAAAGGCAGCTCTATTAGCTGACAAATTTCCAGTTTTGCAC
GATATAGGGAATCCAAAGGCCATAAAGTGTGTTCCACAAGCTGACGTCGAATGGAAATTCTACGATGCGC
AACCCTGCTCTGATAAAGCTTATAAGATCGAGGAATTGTTTTACTCTTACGCTACCCACTCCGATAAGTT
CACTGACGGTGTGTGTCTTTTCTGGAACTGCAATGTTGATAGATATCCAGCAAACTCCATCGTTTGTAGA
TTCGACACGCGAGTCTTGAGCAACTTGAACTTACCAGGTTGTGATGGTGGTTCCTTGTACGTCAATAAAC
ATGCATTTCACACTCCCGCTTTCGACAAGTCTGCTTTTGTTAATTTAAAGCAATTGCCTTTTTTCTATTA
CTCTGATAGTCCATGCGAATCTCATGGTAAGCAAGTCGTTTCCGACATTGATTACGTACCACTGAAGTCA
GCCACCTGTATAACAAGATGTAACCTTGGAGGTGCTGTCTGCCGCCACCATGCTAACGAGTACAGACTAT
ACTTGGATGCCTATAACATGATGATTTCAGCCGGTTTCTCTTTATGGGTTTACAAGCAGTTTGACACTTA
CAACTTGTGGAACACCTTCACGCGTTTGCAATAAACAGGCCCCTTTTCCTTTGTCGATATCATGTAATTA
GTTATGTCACGCTTACATTCACGCCCTCCTCCCACATCCGCTCTAACCGAAAAGGAAGGAGTTAGACAAC
CTGAAGTCTAGGTCCCTATTTATTTTTTTTAATAGTTATGTTAGTATTAAGAACGTTATTTATATTTCAA
ATTTTTCTTTTTTTTCTGTACAAAGCGGCCGCCGAACCACTAGTGCACTGCAGTACACGGTTTCCTTGAA
ATTTTTTTGATTCGGTAATCTCCGAACAGAAGGAAGAACGAAGGAAGGAGCACAGACTTAGATTGGTATA
TATACGCATATGTAGTGTTGAAGAAACATGAAATTGCCCAGTATTCTTAACCCAACTGCACAGAACAAAA
ACGTGCAGGAAACGAAGATAAATCATGTCGAAAGCTACATATAAGGAACGTGCTGCTACTCATCCTAGTC
CTGTTGCTGCCAAGCTATTTAATATCATGCACGAAAAGCAAACAAACTTGTGTGCTTCATTGGATGTTCG
TACCACCAAGGAATTACTGGAGTTAGTTGAAGCATTAGGTCCCAAAATTTGTTTACTAAAAACACATGTG
GATATCTTGACTGATTTTTCCATGGAGGGCACAGTTAAGCCGCTAAAGGCATTATCCGCCAAGTACAATT
TTTTACTCTTCGAGGACAGAAAATTTGCTGACATTGGTAATACAGTCAAATTGCAGTACTCTGCGGGTGT
ATACAGAATAGCAGAATGGGCAGACATTACGAATGCACACGGTGTGGTGGGCCCAGGTATTGTTAGCGGT
TTGAAGCAGGCGGCAGAAGAAGTAACAAAGGAACCTAGAGGCCTTTTGATGTTAGCAGAATTGTCATGCA
AGGGCTCCCTATCTACTGGAGAATATACTAAGGGTACTGTTGACATTGCGAAGAGCGACAAAGATTTTGT
TATCGGCTTTATTGCTCAAAGAGACATGGGTGGAAGAGATGAAGGTTACGATTGGTTGATTATGACACCC
GGTGTGGGTTTAGATGACAAGGGAGATGCATTGGGTCAACAGTATAGAACCGTGGATGATGTGGTTTCTA
CAGGATCTGACATTATTATTGTTGGAAGAGGACTATTTGCAAAGGGAAGGGATGCTAAGGTAGAGGGTGA
ACGTTACAGAAAAGCAGGCTGGGAAGCATATTTGAGAAGATGCGGCCAGCAAAACTAAAAAACTGTATTA
TAAGTAAATGCATGTATACTAAACTCACAAATTAGAGCTTCAATTTAATTATATCAGTTATTACCCGAGT
AACGAAGCATCTGTGCTTCATTTTGTAGAACAAAAATGCAACGCGAGAGCGCTAATTTTTCAAACAAAGA
ATCTGAGCTGCATTTTTACAGAACAGAAATGCAACGCGAAAGCGCTATTTTACCAACGAAGAATCTGTGC
TTCATTTTTGTAAAACAAAAATGCAACGCGAGAGCGCTAATTTTTCAAACAAAGAATCTGAGCTGCATTT
TTACAGAACAGAAATGCAACGCGAGAGCGCTATTTTACCAACAAAGAATCTATACTTCTTTTTTGTTCTA
CAAAAATGCATCCCGAGAGCGCTATTTTTCTAACAAAGCATCTTAGATTACTTTTTTTCTCCTTTGTGCG
CTCTATAATGCAGTCTCTTGATAACTTTTTGCACTGTAGGTCCGTTAAGGTTAGAAGAAGGCTACTTTGG
TGTCTATTTTCTCTTCCATAAAAAAAGCCTGACTCCACTTCCCGCGTTTACTGATTACTAGCGAAGCTGC
GGGTGCATTTTTTCAAGATAAAGGCATCCCCGATTATATTCTATACCGATGTGGATTGCGCATACTTTGT
GAACAGAAAGTGATAGCGTTGATGATTCTTCATTGGTCAGAAAATTATGAACGGTTTCTTCTATTTTGTC
TCTATATACTACGTATAGGAAATGTTTACATTTTCGTATTGTTTTCGATTCACTCTATGAATAGTTCTTA
CTACAATTTTTTTGTCTAAAGAGTAATACTAGAGATAAACATAAAAAATGTAGAGGTCGAGTTTAGATGC
AAGTTCAAGGAGCGAAAGGTGGATGGGTAGGTTATATAGGGATATAGCACAGAGATATATAGCAAAGAGA
TACTTTTGAGCAATGTTTGTGGAAGCGGTATTCGCAATATTTTAGTAGCTCGTTACAGTCCGGTGCGTTT
TTGGTTTTTTGAAAGTGCGTCATCAGAGCGCTTTTGGTTTTCAAAAGCGCTCTGAAGTTCCTATACTTTC
TAGCTAGAGAATAGGAACTTCCCGAGCGGCCGCGTGTTACAAGCTTGACTCCAGCGTAACTGGACTGCAA
TCAACTCACTGGCTCACCTTCACGGGTGGGCCTTTCTTCGGTAGAAAATCAAAGGATCTTCTTGAGATCC
TTTTTTTCTGCGCGTAATCTGCTGCTTGCAAACAAAAAAACCACCGCTACCAGCGGTGGTTTGTTTGCCG
GATCAAGAGCTACCAACTCTTTTTCCGAGGTAACTGGCTTCAGCAGAGCGCAGATACCAAATACTGTTCT
TCTAGTGTAGCCGTAGTTAGGCCACCACTTCAAGAACTCTGTAGCACCGCCTACATACCTCGCTCTGCTA
ATCCTGTTACCAGTGGCTGCTGCCAGTGGCGATAAGTCGTGTCTTACCGGGTTGGACTCAAGACGATAGT
TACCGGATAAGGCGCAGCGGTCGGGCTGAACGGGGGGTTCGTGCACACAGCCCAGCTTGGAGCGAACGAC
CTACACCGAACTGAGATACCTACAGCGTGAGCTATGAGAAAGCGCCACGCTTCCCGAAGGGAGAAAGGCG
GACAGGTATCCGGTAAGCGGCAGGGTCGGAACAGGAGAGCGCACGAGGGAGCTTCCAGGGGTAAACGCCT
GGTATCTTTATAGTCCTGTCGGGTTTCGCCACCTCTGACTTGAGCATCGATTTTTGTGATGCTCGTCAGG
GGGGCGGAGCCTATGGAAAAACGCCAGCAACGCAGAAAGGCCCACCCGAAGGTGAGCCAGGTGATTACAT
TTGGGCCCTCATCAGAGGTTTTCACCGTCATCACCGAAACGCGCGAGGCAGCTGCGGTAAAGCTCATCAG
CGTGGTCGTGAAGCGATTCACAGATGTCTGCCTGTTCATCCGCGTCCAGCTCGTTGAGTTTCTCCAGAAG
CGTTAATGTCTGGCTTCTGATAAAGCGGGCCATGTTAAGGGCGGTTTTTTCCTGTTTGGTCACTTACCAA
TGCTTAATCAGTGAGGCACCTATCTCAGCGATCTGTCTATTTCGTTCATCCATAGTTGCCTGACTCCCCG
TCGTGTAGATAACTACGATGCGGGAGGGCTTACCATCTGGCCCCAGTGCTGCAATGATACCGCGAGACCC
ACGCTCACCGGCTCCAGATTTATCAGCAATAAACCAGCCAGCCGGGAGGGCCGAGCGCAGAAGTGATCCT
GCAACTTTATCCGCCTCCATCCAGTCTATTAATTGTTGCCGGGAAGCTAGAGTAAGTAGTTCGCCAGTTA
ATAGTTTGCGCAACGTTGTTGCCATTGCTACAGGCATCGTGGTGTCACGCTCGTCGTTTGGTATGGCTTC
ATTCAGCTCCGGTTCCCAACGATCAAGGCGAGTTACATGATCCCCCATGTTGTGCAAAAAAGCGGTTAGC
TCCTTCGGTCCTCCGATCGTTGCCAGAAGTAAGTTGGCCGCAGTGTTATCACTCATGGTTATGGCAGCAC
TGCATAATTCTCTTACTGTCATGCCATCCGTGAGATGCTTTTCTGTGACTGGTGAGTACTCAACCAAGTC
ATTCTGAGAATAGTGTATGCGGCGACCGAGTTGCTCTTGCCCGGCGTCAATACGGGATAATACCGCGCCA
CATAGCAGAACTTTAAAAGTGCTCATCATTGGAAAACGTTCTTCGGGGCGTAAACTCTCAAGGATCTTAC
CGCTGTTGAGATCCAGTTCGATGTAACCCACTCGTGCACCCAACTGATCTTCAGCATCTTTTACTTTCAC
CAGCGTTTCTGGGTGAGCAAAAACAGGAAGGCAAAATGCCGCAAAAAAGGGAATAAGGGCGACACGGAAA
TGTTGAATACTCATTTTAGCTTCCTTAGCTCCTGAAAATCTCGATAACTCAAAAAATACGCCCGGTAGTG
ATCTTATTTCATTATGGTGAAAGTTGGAACCTCTTACGTGCCGATCAAGTCAAAAGCCTCCGGTCGGAGG
CTTTTGACTTTCTGCTATGGAGGTCAGGTATGATTTAAATGGTCAGTTAGA
